>Addgene plasmid #51475 | pDON-AI-Npm2(N533) | depositor full sequence | sequence record 78547 | sequencing primers: pDON_F, cggctattctcgcagctc;  pDON_R, actttccacacctggttgct
AAGCTTATGTGAAAGACCCCACCTGTAGGTTTGGCAAGCTAGCGGGACTTTCCATTGACGTCAATGGGTG
GAGTATTTACGGTAAACTGCCCACTTGGCAGTACATCAAGTGTATCATATGCCAAGTACGCCCCCTATTG
ACGTCAATGACGGTAAATGGCCCGCCTGGCATTATGCCCAGTACATGACCTTATGGGACTTTCCTACTTG
GCAGTACATCTACGTATTAGTCATCGCTATTACCATGGTGATGCGGTTTTGGCAGTACATCAATGGGCGT
GGATAGCGGTTTGACTCACGGGGATTTCCAAGTCTCCACCCCATTGACGTCAATGGGAGTTTGTTTTGGC
ACCAAAATCAACGGGACTTTCCAAAATGTCGTAACAACTCCGCCCCATTGACGCAAATGGGCGGTAGGCG
TGTACGGTGGGAGGTCTATATAAGCAGAGCTCGTTTAGTGAACCGCGCCAGTCTTCCGATAGACTGCGTC
GCCCGGGTACCCGTGTATCCAATAAACCCTCTTGCAGTTGCATCCGACTTGTGGTCTCGCTGTTCCTTGG
GAGGGTCTCCTCTGAGTGATTGACTACCCGTCAGCGGGGGTCTTTCATTTGGGGGCTCGTCCGGGATCGG
GAGACCCCTGCCCAGGGACCACCGACCCACCACCGGGAGGTAAGCTGGCCAGCAACTTATCTGTGTCTGT
CCGATTGTCTAGTGTCTATGACTGATTTTATGCGCCTGCGTCGGTACTAGTTAGCTAACTAGCTCTGTAT
CTGGCGGACCCGTGGTGGAACTGACGAGTTCGGAACACCCGGCCGCAACCCTGGGAGACGTCCCAGGGAC
TTCGGGGGCCGTTTTTGTGGCCCGACCTGAGTCCAAAAATCCCGATCGTTTTGGACTCTTTGGTGCACCC
CCCTTAGAGGAGGGATATGTGGTTCTGGTAGGAGACGAGAACCTAAAACAGTTCCCGCCTCCGTCTGAAT
TTTTGCTTTCGGTTTGGGACCGAAGCCGCGCCGCGCGTCTTGTCTGCTGCAGCATCGTTCTGTGTTGTCT
CTGTCTGACTGTGTTTCTGTATTTGTCTGAAAATACGCGTCGGCTTCCTTTGTCCCCAATCTGGGCGCGC
GCCGGCGCCCCCTGGCGGCCTAAGGACTCGGCGCGCCGGAAGTGGCCAGGGCGGGGGCGACTTCGGCTCA
CAGCGCGCCCGGCTATTCTCGCAGCTCACCGCTAGCGTTTAAACTTAAGCTTGGTACCGAGCTCGGATCC
GTCGACGTTTCGAGGTAAATCGACATGAGTCGCCACGATGATGACGACGTGGACGAAACCACAGCAAAAA
ACATGCTCTGGGGTAGTGAACTCAATCAGGAAAAGCAGACTTGCACCTTTAGAGGCCAAGGCGAGAAGAA
GGACAGCTGTAAACTCTTGCTCAGCACGATCTGCCTGGGGGAGAAAGCCAAAGAGGAGGTGAACCGTGTG
GAAGTCCTCTCCCAGGAAGGCAGAAAACCACCAATCACTATTGCTACGCTGAAGGCCGACGTCCTGCCCA
TGGTCACTGTGTCAGGTATAGAGCTTGATCCTCCAGTAACTTTTCGGCTCAGGGATGGCTCAGGACCTGT
GTTCCTCAGTGGCCTGGAATGTTATGAGACTTCGGACCTGACCTGGGAAGATGACGAGGAAGAGGAGGAA
GAGGAGGAGGAAGAGGATGAAGATGAGGATGCAGATATATCGCTAGAGGAGATACCTGTCAAACAAGTCA
AAAGGGTGGCTCCCCAGAAGCAGATGAGCATAGCAAAGAAAAAGAAGGTGGAAAAAGAAGAGGATGAAAC
AGTAGTGAGGCCCGACCCTCAGGACAAGGATCCCTGGAAGAAGGAGAAATCTGATCCCAGAGCAAAGAAG
CCAGTGACCAAGAAATGACCTCATTCTAGCCACCATGACTTCGATCGAATTAACGCATGCATCTCAATTA
GTCAGCAACCAGGTGTGGAAAGTCCCCAGGCTCCCCAGCAGGCAGAAGTATGCAAAGCATGCATCTCAAT
TAGTCAGCAACCATAGTCCCGCCCCTAACTCCGCCCATCCCGCCCCTAACTCCGCCCAGTTCCGCCCATT
CTCCGCCCCATGGCTGACTAATTTTTTTTATTTATGCAGAGGCCGAGGCCGCCTCTGCCTCTGAGCTATT
CCAGAAGTAGTGAGGAGGCTTTTTTGGAGGCCTAGGCTTTTGCAAAAAGCTCCCGGGAGCTTGTATATCC
ATTTTCGGATCTGATCAAGAGACAGGATGAGGATCGTTTCGCATGATTGAACAAGATGGATTGCACGCAG
GTTCTCCGGCCGCTTGGGTGGAGAGGCTATTCGGCTATGACTGGGCACAACAGACAATCGGCTGCTCTGA
TGCCGCCGTGTTCCGGCTGTCAGCGCAGGGGCGCCCGGTTCTTTTTGTCAAGACCGACCTGTCCGGTGCC
CTGAATGAACTGCAGGACGAGGCAGCGCGGCTATCGTGGCTGGCCACGACGGGCGTTCCTTGCGCAGCTG
TGCTCGACGTTGTCACTGAAGCGGGAAGGGACTGGCTGCTATTGGGCGAAGTGCCGGGGCAGGATCTCCT
GTCATCTCACCTTGCTCCTGCCGAGAAAGTATCCATCATGGCTGATGCAATGCGGCGGCTGCATACGCTT
GATCCGGCTACCTGCCCATTCGACCACCAAGCGAAACATCGCATCGAGCGAGCACGTACTCGGATGGAAG
CCGGTCTTGTCGATCAGGATGATCTGGACGAAGAGCATCAGGGGCTCGCGCCAGCCGAACTGTTCGCCAG
GCTCAAGGCGCGCATGCCCGACGGCGAGGATCTCGTCGTGACCCATGGCGATGCCTGCTTGCCGAATATC
ATGGTGGAAAATGGCCGCTTTTCTGGATTCATCGACTGTGGCCGGCTGGGTGTGGCGGACCGCTATCAGG
ACATAGCGTTGGCTACCCGTGATATTGCTGAAGAGCTTGGCGGCGAATGGGCTGACCGCTTCCTCGTGCT
TTACGGTATCGCCGCTCCCGATTCGCAGCGCATCGCCTTCTATCGCCTTCTTGACGAGTTCTTCTGACTC
GAGGATAAAATAAAAGATTTTATTTAGTCTCCAGAAAAAGGGGGGAATGAAAGACCCCACCTGTAGGTTT
GGCAAGCTAGCTTAAGTAACGCCATTTTGCAAGGCATGGAAAAATACATAACTGAGAATAGAGAAGTTCA
GATCAAGGTCAGGAACAGATGGAACAGCTGAATATGGGCCAAACAGGATATCTGTGGTAAGCAGTTCCTG
CCCCGGCTCAGGGCCAAGAACAGATGGAACAGCTGAATATGGGCCAAACAGGATATCTGTGGTAAGCAGT
TCCTGCCCCGGCTCAGGGCCAAGAACAGATGGTCCCCAGATGCGGTCCAGCCCTCAGCAGTTTCTAGAGA
ACCATCAGATGTTTCCAGGGTGCCCCAAGGACCTGAAATGACCCTGTGCCTTATTTGAACTAACCAATCA
GTTCGCTTCTCGCTTCTGTTCGCGCGCTTCTGCTCCCCGAGCTCAATAAAAGAGCCCACAACCCCTCACT
CGGGGCGCCAGTCCTCCGATTGACTGAGTCGCCCGGGTACCCGTGTATCCAATAAACCCTCTTGCAGTTG
CATCCGACTTGTGGTCTCGCTGTTCCTTGGGAGGGTCTCCTCTGAGTGATTGACTACCCGTCAGCGGGGG
TCTTTCATTGAATTCGTAATCATGGTCATAGCTGTTTCCTGTGTGAAATTGTTATCCGCTCACAATTCCA
CACAACATACGAGCCGGAAGCATAAAGTGTAAAGCCTGGGGTGCCTAATGAGTGAGCTAACTCACATTAA
TTGCGTTGCGCTCACTGCCCGCTTTCCAGTCGGGAAACCTGTCGTGCCAGCTGCATTAATGAATCGGCCA
ACGCGCGGGGAGAGGCGGTTTGCGTATTGGGCGCTCTTCCGCTTCCTCGCTCACTGACTCGCTGCGCTCG
GTCGTTCGGCTGCGGCGAGCGGTATCAGCTCACTCAAAGGCGGTAATACGGTTATCCACAGAATCAGGGG
ATAACGCAGGAAAGAACATGTGAGCAAAAGGCCAGCAAAAGGCCAGGAACCGTAAAAAGGCCGCGTTGCT
GGCGTTTTTCCATAGGCTCCGCCCCCCTGACGAGCATCACAAAAATCGACGCTCAAGTCAGAGGTGGCGA
AACCCGACAGGACTATAAAGATACCAGGCGTTTCCCCCTGGAAGCTCCCTCGTGCGCTCTCCTGTTCCGA
CCCTGCCGCTTACCGGATACCTGTCCGCCTTTCTCCCTTCGGGAAGCGTGGCGCTTTCTCATAGCTCACG
CTGTAGGTATCTCAGTTCGGTGTAGGTCGTTCGCTCCAAGCTGGGCTGTGTGCACGAACCCCCCGTTCAG
CCCGACCGCTGCGCCTTATCCGGTAACTATCGTCTTGAGTCCAACCCGGTAAGACACGACTTATCGCCAC
TGGCAGCAGCCACTGGTAACAGGATTAGCAGAGCGAGGTATGTAGGCGGTGCTACAGAGTTCTTGAAGTG
GTGGCCTAACTACGGCTACACTAGAAGAACAGTATTTGGTATCTGCGCTCTGCTGAAGCCAGTTACCTTC
GGAAAAAGAGTTGGTAGCTCTTGATCCGGCAAACAAACCACCGCTGGTAGCGGTGGTTTTTTTGTTTGCA
AGCAGCAGATTACGCGCAGAAAAAAAGGATCTCAAGAAGATCCTTTGATCTTTTCTACGGGGTCTGACGC
TCAGTGGAACGAAAACTCACGTTAAGGGATTTTGGTCATGAGATTATCAAAAAGGATCTTCACCTAGATC
CTTTTAAATTAAAAATGAAGTTTTAAATCAATCTAAAGTATATATGAGTAAACTTGGTCTGACAGTTACC
AATGCTTAATCAGTGAGGCACCTATCTCAGCGATCTGTCTATTTCGTTCATCCATAGTTGCCTGACTCCC
CGTCGTGTAGATAACTACGATACGGGAGGGCTTACCATCTGGCCCCAGTGCTGCAATGATACCGCGAGAC
CCACGCTCACCGGCTCCAGATTTATCAGCAATAAACCAGCCAGCCGGAAGGGCCGAGCGCAGAAGTGGTC
CTGCAACTTTATCCGCCTCCATCCAGTCTATTAATTGTTGCCGGGAAGCTAGAGTAAGTAGTTCGCCAGT
TAATAGTTTGCGCAACGTTGTTGCCATTGCTACAGGCATCGTGGTGTCACGCTCGTCGTTTGGTATGGCT
TCATTCAGCTCCGGTTCCCAACGATCAAGGCGAGTTACATGATCCCCCATGTTGTGCAAAAAAGCGGTTA
GCTCCTTCGGTCCTCCGATCGTTGTCAGAAGTAAGTTGGCCGCAGTGTTATCACTCATGGTTATGGCAGC
ACTGCATAATTCTCTTACTGTCATGCCATCCGTAAGATGCTTTTCTGTGACTGGTGAGTACTCAACCAAG
TCATTCTGAGAATAGTGTATGCGGCGACCGAGTTGCTCTTGCCCGGCGTCAATACGGGATAATACCGCGC
CACATAGCAGAACTTTAAAAGTGCTCATCATTGGAAAACGTTCTTCGGGGCGAAAACTCTCAAGGATCTT
ACCGCTGTTGAGATCCAGTTCGATGTAACCCACTCGTGCACCCAACTGATCTTCAGCATCTTTTACTTTC
ACCAGCGTTTCTGGGTGAGCAAAAACAGGAAGGCAAAATGCCGCAAAAAAGGGAATAAGGGCGACACGGA
AATGTTGAATACTCATACTCTTCCTTTTTCAATATTATTGAAGCATTTATCAGGGTTATTGTCTCATGAG
CGGATACATATTTGAATGTATTTAGAAAAATAAACAAATAGGGGTTCCGCGCACATTTCCCCGAAAAGTG
CCACCTGACGTCTAAGAAACCATTATTATCATGACATTAACCTATAAAAATAGGCGTATCACGAGGCCCT
TTCGTCTCGCGCGTTTCGGTGATGACGGTGAAAACCTCTGACACATGCAGCTCCCGGAGACGGTCACAGC
TTGTCTGTAAGCGGATGCCGGGAGCAGACAAGCCCGTCAGGGCGCGTCAGCGGGTGTTGGCGGGTGTCGG
GGCTGGCTTAACTATGCGGCATCAGAGCAGATTGTACTGAGAGTGCACCATATGCGGTGTGAAATACCGC
ACAGATGCGTAAGGAGAAAATACCGCATCAGGCGCCATTCGCCATTCAGGCTGCGCAACTGTTGGGAAGG
GCGATCGGTGCGGGCCTCTTCGCTATTACGCCAGCTGGCGAAAGGGGGATGTGCTGCAAGGCGATTAAGT
TGGGTAACGCCAGGGTTTTCCCAGTCACGACGTTGTAAAACGACGGCCAGTGCC
Features (pLannotate 1.2.2; 20 found; start..end, strand, type, name):
     10..43      +  LTR            3' LTR (ΔU3) (fragment): self-inactivating 3' long terminal repeat (LTR) from Moloney murine leukemia virus
     44..247     +  enhancer       CMV enhancer (fragment): human cytomegalovirus immediate early enhancer; contains an 18-bp deletion relative to the standard CMV enhancer
    248..451     +  promoter       CMV promoter: human cytomegalovirus (CMV) immediate early promoter
    465..609     +  LTR            3' LTR (ΔU3) (fragment): self-inactivating 3' long terminal repeat (LTR) from Moloney murine leukemia virus
    672..1029    +  misc_feature   MMLV Ψ: packaging signal of Moloney murine leukemia virus (MMLV)
   1312..1905    +  CDS            NPM2 (fragment): NPM2_HUMAN - Experimental evidence at protein level: Swiss-Prot protein existence level 1. Core histones chaperone involved in chromatin reprogramming, specially during fertilization and early embryonic development. Probably involved in sperm DNA decondensation during fertilization. From Homo sapiens (Human).
   1945..2216    +  promoter       SV40 promoter (fragment): SV40 enhancer and early promoter
   2283..3074    +  CDS            neo: KKA2_KLEPN - Also known as kan, nptII. Experimental evidence at protein level: Swiss-Prot protein existence level 1. Resistance to kanamycin, neomycin, paromomycin, ribostamycin, butirosin and gentamicin B. From Klebsiella pneumoniae.
   3126..3719    +  LTR            LTR: long terminal repeat from Moloney murine leukemia virus
   3719..3739    -  CDS            lacZα (fragment): LacZα fragment of β-galactosidase; lacZ fragment
   3759..3775    -  protein_bind   lac operator: The lac repressor binds to the lac operator to inhibit transcription in E. coli. This inhibition can be relieved by adding lactose or isopropyl-β-D-thiogalactopyranoside (IPTG). lac repressor encoded by lacI
   3783..3813    -  promoter       lac promoter: promoter for the E. coli lac operon
   3828..3849    -  protein_bind   CAP binding site: CAP binding activates transcription in the presence of cAMP. E. coli catabolite activator protein
   3862..3954    -  CDS            lacI (fragment): lac repressor; lacI; The lac repressor binds to the lac operator to inhibit transcription in E. coli. This inhibition can be relieved by adding lactose or isopropyl-β-D-thiogalactopyranoside (IPTG).
   4137..4725    -  rep_origin     ori: high-copy-number ColE1/pMB1/pBR322/pUC origin of replication
   4896..5756    -  CDS            AmpR: β-lactamase; bla; confers resistance to ampicillin, carbenicillin, and related antibiotics
   5757..5861    -  promoter       AmpR promoter: bla
   5956..5991    +  CDS            rop (fragment): Rop protein, which maintains plasmids at low copy number; rop
   6093..6192    +  misc_feature   bom (fragment): basis of mobility region from pBR322
   6198..6352    -  CDS            lacZα (fragment): LacZα fragment of β-galactosidase; lacZ fragment
