[The description below was written by a language model from this plasmid's Addgene catalogue record and pLannotate feature annotations shown in this document.]
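Description:
pDON-AI-Npm2(N533) is a Moloney murine leukemia virus-based retroviral expression vector built on the commercial pDON-AI backbone, carrying a mutant mouse nucleoplasmin 2 (Npm2) cDNA for delivery into mammalian cells. In E. coli the roughly 6.4 kb plasmid is maintained through a high-copy ColE1/pUC-type origin and selected with ampicillin via the β-lactamase gene. Short lac, lacZα, lacI, rop and bom fragments in the annotation are remnants of the bacterial cloning backbone rather than functional payload.

The proviral region begins with a hybrid 5′ LTR in which the CMV immediate-early enhancer and promoter are joined to MMLV LTR sequences, an arrangement that drives strong transcription of the genomic RNA in packaging cells. This is followed by the MMLV Ψ packaging signal, the Npm2 insert, an internal SV40 early promoter driving the neo gene for G418 selection of transduced cells, and a 3′ MMLV LTR. No dedicated internal promoter is annotated directly upstream of the insert, so Npm2 appears to be expressed from the LTR-initiated transcript. The insert was cloned into an HpaI site that was destroyed on both sides. The annotation software labels the coding region as a fragment of human NPM2 by homology, but the catalogue record identifies it as the mouse gene.

The N533 variant has eleven codons (5, 6, 7, 8, 10, 82, 95, 104, 184, 189 and 197) changed to aspartate, producing a phosphorylation-mimicking form of this histone chaperone, which is implicated in chromatin reprogramming around fertilization and early development. The stated purpose is to express this phosphomimetic Npm2. No epitope tag or reporter is recorded.
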