Addgene plasmid #51475: pDON-AI-Npm2(N533)
Purpose: Express mouse phosphorylation-mimicking Npm2 (p-Npm, N533)
Depositing lab: Shunsuke Ishii. Depositing organization: RIKEN Tsukuba Institute.
Backbone
  Vector backbone: pDON-AI
  Backbone manufacturer: TAKARA
  Backbone size w/o insert (bp): 5682
  Total vector size (bp): 6354
  Vector type: Mammalian Expression, Retroviral
  Selectable markers: Neomycin (select with G418)
Growth in bacteria
  Bacterial resistance: Ampicillin, 100 μg/mL
  Growth temperature: 30°C
  Growth strain: DH5alpha
  Copy number: High Copy
Gene/Insert
  Gene/Insert name: Nucleoplasmin 2 (alt name: Npm2)
  Species: M. musculus (mouse)
  Insert size (bp): 622
  Mutation: Eleven codons (5, 6, 7, 8, 10, 82, 95, 104, 184, 189, and 197) were substituted to Asp.
  GenBank ID: AY262112
  Entrez Gene: Npm2
  Cloning method: Restriction Enzyme; 5′ cloning site HpaI (destroyed during cloning); 3′ cloning site HpaI (destroyed during cloning)
  Sequencing primers: 5′ cggctattctcgcagctc; 3′ actttccacacctggttgct
Terms and licenses: Academic/Nonprofit Terms; Industry Terms: Not Available to Industry
How to cite: pDON-AI-Npm2(N533) was a gift from Shunsuke Ishii (Addgene plasmid # 51475 ; http://n2t.net/addgene:51475 ; RRID:Addgene_51475)
