>Addgene plasmid #51475 | pDON-AI-Npm2(N533) | addgene partial sequence | sequence record 80006 | CMV-F 5'-CGCAAATGGGCGGTAGGCGTG-3'
GCAGAGCTCGTTTAGTGAACCGCGCCAGTCTTCCGATAGACTGCGTCGCCCGGGTACCCGTGTATCCAAT
AAACCCTCTTGCAGTTGCATCCGACTTGTGGTCTCGCTGTTCCTTGGGAGGGTCTCCTCTGAGTGATTGA
CTACCCGTCAGCGGGGGTCTTTCATTTGGGGGCTCGTCCGGGATCGGGAGACCCCTGCCCAGGGACCACC
GACCCACCACCGGGAGGTAAGCTGGCCAGCAACTTATCTGTGTCTGTCCGATTGTCTAGTGTCTATGACT
GATTTTATGCGCCTGCGTCGGTACTAGTTAGCTAACTAGCTCTGTATCTGGCGGACCCGTGGTGGAACTG
ACGAGTTCGGAACACCCGGCCGCAACCCTGGGAGACGTCCCAGGGACTTCGGGGGCCGTTTTTGTGGCCC
GACCTGAGTCCAAAAATCCCGATCGTTTTGGACTCTTTGGTGCACCCCCCTTAGAGGAGGGATATGTGGT
TCTGGTAGGAGACGAGAACCTAAAACAGTTCCCGCCTCCGTCTGAATTTTTGCTTTCGGTTTGGGACCGA
AGCCGCGCCGCGCGTCTTGTCTGCTGCAGCATCGTTCTGTGTTGTCTCTGTCTGACTGTGTTTCTGTATT
TGTCTGAAAATACGCGTCGGCTTCCTTTGTCCCCAATCTGGGCGCGCGCCGGCGCCCCCTGGCGGCCTAA
GGACTCGGCGCGCCGGAAGTGGCCAGGGCGGGGGCGACTTCGGCTCACAGCGCGCCCGGCTATTCTCGCA
GCTCACCGCTAGCGTTTAAACTTAAGCTTGGTACCGAGCTCGGATCCGTCGACGTTTCGAGGTAAATCGA
CATGAGTCGCCACGATGATGACGACATGGACGAAACCACAGCAAAAAACATGCTCTGGGGTAGTGAACTC
AATCAGGAAAAGCAGACTTGCACCTTTAGAGGCCAAGGCGAGAAGAAGGACAGCTGTAAACTCTTGCTCA
GCACGATCTGCCTGGGGGAGAAAGC
