>Addgene plasmid #51475 | pDON-AI-Npm2(N533) | addgene partial sequence | sequence record 80038 | SV40pro-R 5'-cgggactatggttgctgact-3'
TTCTGCCTGCTGGGGAGCCTGGGGACTTTCCACACCTGGTTGCTGACTAATTGAGATGCATGCGTTAATT
CGATCGAAGTCATGGTGGCTAGAATGAGGTCATTTCTTGGTCACTGGCTTCTTTGCTCTGGGATCAGATT
TCTCCTTCTTCCAGGGATCCTTGTCCTGAGGGTCGGGCCTCACTACTGTTTCATCCTCTTCTTTTTCCAC
CTTCTTTTTCTTTGCTATGCTCATCTGCTTCTGGGGAGCCACCCTTTTGACTTGTTTGACAGGTATCTCC
TCTAGCGATATATCTGCATCCTCATCTTCATCCTCTTCCTCCTCCTCTTCCTCCTCTTCCTCGTCATCTT
CCCAGGTCAGGTCCGAAGTCTCATAACATTCCAGGCCACTGAGGAACACAGGTCCTGAGCCATCCCTGAG
CCGAAAAGTTACTGGAGGATCAAGCTCTATACCTGACACAGTGACCATGGGCAGGACGTCGGCCTTCAGC
GTAGCAATAGTGATTGGTGGTTTTCTGCCTTCCTGGGAGAGGACTTCCACACGGTTCACCTCCTCTTTGG
CTTTCTCCCCCA
